Addgene plasmid #223493: pEY146
Purpose: unc-46 fluorescent neural reporter driving nuclear mTagBFP2 expression (refer to NeuroPAL paper for expression)
Depositing lab: Oliver Hobert & Eviatar Yemini. Depositing organization: Columbia University. Publication: NeuroPAL: A Multicolor Atlas for Whole-Brain Neuronal Identification in C. elegans. Yemini E, Lin A, Nejatbakhsh A, Varol E, Sun R, Mena GE, Samuel ADT, Paninski L, Venkatachalam V, Hobert O. Cell. 2021 Jan 7;184(1):272-288.e11. doi: 10.1016/j.cell.2020.12.012. Epub 2020 Dec 29. PubMed 33378642.
Backbone
  Vector backbone: pPD95.62
  Vector type: Worm Expression
Growth in bacteria
  Bacterial resistance: Ampicillin, 100 μg/mL
  Growth temperature: 37°C
  Growth strain: DH5alpha
  Copy number: Unknown
Gene/Insert
  Gene/Insert name: unc-46
  Species: C. elegans (nematode)
  Entrez Gene: unc-46
  Cloning method: Gibson Cloning
Terms and licenses: Academic/Nonprofit Terms; Industry Terms: Not Available to Industry
How to cite: pEY146 was a gift from Oliver Hobert & Eviatar Yemini (Addgene plasmid # 223493 ; http://n2t.net/addgene:223493 ; RRID:Addgene_223493)
