[The description below was written by a language model from this plasmid's Addgene catalogue record and pLannotate feature annotations shown in this document.]
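Description:
pEY146 is a C. elegans expression plasmid built on the pPD95.62 backbone, one of the standard worm reporter vectors. It serves as a transcriptional reporter for the gene unc-46. In E. coli it replicates from a high-copy ColE1/pUC-type origin and is selected with ampicillin through the bla (AmpR) gene and its own promoter. The small fragments of rop, bom and lacI, together with the CAP site, lac promoter and lac operator, are remnants of the cloning vector lineage and play no role in the worm reporter.

The payload is a blue fluorescent protein, mTagBFP2, followed shortly downstream on the same strand by the coding sequence of his-11, a C. elegans histone H2B. This arrangement is consistent with a fluorophore–histone fusion that tethers the signal to chromatin. That would explain the nuclear localisation given in the stated purpose and would make individual neuronal nuclei easy to resolve.

The catalogue lists unc-46 as the insert, introduced by Gibson assembly. The feature table does not annotate any unc-46 regulatory sequence. The roughly 1.3 kb unannotated stretch upstream of mTagBFP2 is the likely location of this driver, though the record does not define its boundaries. A short match to aex-5 lies downstream of the histone sequence. It may reflect the 3' UTR region carried by this vector family, but the record does not identify it.

The plasmid is one of the reporters from the NeuroPAL multicolour atlas, where combinations of distinct fluorophores driven by neuron-type-specific promoters allow whole-brain neuronal identification. The record defers to that publication for the precise expression pattern.
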