Features (pLannotate 1.2.2; 12 found; start..end, strand, type, name):
   1334..2179    +  CDS            mTagBFP2: mTagBFP2 is a basic (constitutively fluorescent) blue fluorescent protein published in 2011, derived from Entacmaea quadricolor. It is reported to be a very rapidly-maturing monomer with very low acid sensitivity.
   2204..2566    +  CDS            his-11: H2B1_CAEEL - Experimental evidence at protein level: Swiss-Prot protein existence level 1. Core component of nucleosome. Nucleosomes wrap and compact DNA into chromatin, limiting DNA accessibility to the cellular machineries which require DNA as a template. Histones thereby play a central role in transcription regulation, DNA repair, DNA replication and chromosomal stability. DNA accessibility is regulated via a complex set of post-translational modifications of histones, also called histone code, and nucleosome remodeling. From Caenorhabditis elegans.
   3176..3328    +  CDS            aex-5 (fragment): AEX5_CAEEL - Also known as kpc-3 From Caenorhabditis elegans.
   3456..3491    +  CDS            rop (fragment): Rop protein, which maintains plasmids at low copy number; rop
   3593..3692    +  misc_feature   bom (fragment): basis of mobility region from pBR322
   3790..3894    +  promoter       AmpR promoter: bla
   3895..4755    +  CDS            AmpR: β-lactamase; bla; confers resistance to ampicillin, carbenicillin, and related antibiotics
   4926..5514    +  rep_origin     ori: high-copy-number ColE1/pMB1/pBR322/pUC origin of replication
   5697..5789    +  CDS            lacI (fragment): lac repressor; lacI; The lac repressor binds to the lac operator to inhibit transcription in E. coli. This inhibition can be relieved by adding lactose or isopropyl-β-D-thiogalactopyranoside (IPTG).
   5802..5823    +  protein_bind   CAP binding site: CAP binding activates transcription in the presence of cAMP. E. coli catabolite activator protein
   5838..5868    +  promoter       lac promoter: promoter for the E. coli lac operon
   5876..5892    +  protein_bind   lac operator: The lac repressor binds to the lac operator to inhibit transcription in E. coli. This inhibition can be relieved by adding lactose or isopropyl-β-D-thiogalactopyranoside (IPTG). lac repressor encoded by lacI
>Addgene plasmid #223493 | pEY146 | addgene full sequence | sequence record 441673 | Addgene NGS Result
TCACACAGGAAACAGCTATGACCATGATTACGCCAAGCTGTAAGTTTAAACATGATCTTACTAACTAACT
ATTCTCATTTAAATTTTCAGAGCTTAAAAATGGCTGAAATCACTCACAACGATGGATACGCTAACAACTT
GGAAATGAAATAAGCTTGCATGCGAACACTTTAGTAGCTCTCCTGAATTTTTGAGGATATTTCTGAAGTC
TATCAAATTTTAAACAATTTACTGTCAAAAAATTCCAGATTTTTCCATAAGTTCTAAATTGTTTTCAAAA
GTTTCTAAAAGTTTCCAAAACTTTATAGAAGGTTCCAGAATTATCACAGAGTTTTTCAGAATTTTCCAGA
ATTTTCTAAACTGAATTTCCTGAATTTCAAAGAATATTTCTAAAGCCTTTCGAGTTTTTGAAAATTTACA
TGAAATTACAGATTTAACCATACGTTTTAAATTTTTTTTCAAGAGTTTCCCAAAATTTCCAAAAGTTTCA
AAACATTCGAAAAAATTTTTAAAAATTTCTCAAAGTATCCAGAATGAAGTTGCTAGAAGTCTCTCGGATT
TTCAGAATTTTTCAGAAGTTTCCAAATTTTTCCAAGATTTTCCAAAACCCAACTCAATATTTAAAAACTC
ATTTCTTGGTCTACAGTAATTCTACAATACTCCTACAGTACCCCTAGAGTACAGATACTTTTAGAAATTT
AAGGAGCATATTCTATTTTTCAGTTGAAAATTGCAGTTTCACGAATATTATTCTGTATTATTCCACAAAG
TGGACAAATTTACTTGATAAAAACCAAAAATATATATACATTCGAAATTCATTTTCTCTATTTGGTTCTG
AAACTCCATTTAGTTAAAATCTAAAATATTCCCCAAACTTAAAATCATTCCAACTAAATGTGATAGTTGT
ACATGCGGCAAATGACAAAAACGATGAAAAATAGAAAGAAAGAAAGATGGGTCGTAGAATGGAATACATC
AAAAGAGCTTAAAAGTGTGTGCTCATTTTGGGGGTCCTGGTCCTCCAATCCGTGCTCCACACGGAATTAT
TTGTTCTTCTTCTTCTTCTTCGTCGCTTTTCTTCATCTTCAAAAGTGTCTCCTCAACATCCTTCGTTTCT
TCGCAAAAACAAGATTTTAGGATCCCCGGGATTGGCCAAAGGACCCAAAGGTATGTTTCGAATGATACTA
ACATAACATAGAACATTTTCAGGAGGACCCTTGCTTGGAGGGTACCGAGCTCAGAAAAAATGACCGCTCC
AAAGAAGAAGCGCAAGGTTCCAGTCGAGAAGATGACTGCCCCAAAAAAGAAACGTAAGGTCCCGCGGATG
TCAGAGCTTATTAAGGAGAATATGCATATGAAACTGTACATGGAAGGAACCGTGGACAACCATCACTTTA
AGTGCACTTCGGAGGGGGAAGGCAAACCGTACGAGGGCACCCAGACCATGCGAATCAAGGTGGTCGAGGG
AGGCCCACTGCCCTTCGCCTTCGACATTCTGGTAAGTTTAAACATATATATACTAACTAACCCTGATTAT
TTAAATTTTCAGGCTACTAGCTTCCTGTACGGCAGCAAGACTTTTATTAATCACACCCAGGGCATCCCGG
ACTTCTTCAAACAGTCGTTCCCTGAGGGCTTCACATGGGAGCGTGTGACCACATACGAAGACGGTGGCGT
TCTCACCGCTACCCAGGACACCAGCCTCCAGGACGGTTGCCTCATATATAATGTGGTAAGTTTAAACAGT
TCGGTACTAACTAACCATACATATTTAAATTTTCAGAAGATCCGGGGAGTAAACTTCACATCCAATGGTC
CGGTTATGCAGAAGAAAACACTCGGCTGGGAGGCCTTCACCGAGACGCTGTATCCGGCTGACGGAGGCCT
GGAAGGTCGAAACGACATGGCCCTGAAGCTCGTCGGCGGTAGCCATCTCATCGCAAACGCTAAGACCACA
TATAGATCCAAGAAACCGGTAAGTTTAAACATGATTTTACTAACTAACTAATCTGATTTAAATTTTCAGG
CTAAGAACCTTAAAATGCCGGGAGTCTACTATGTTGACTACAGACTGGAACGGATCAAGGAGGCCAACAA
CGAGACCTACGTCGAGCAGCACGAGGTTGCAGTTGCCAGATACTGCGACCTCCCGAGCAAACTGGGTCAC
AAGCTTAATCCTAGGATACCGGTGGGTGAAGACCCACCAAAGCCATCTGCCAAGGGAGCCAAGAAGGCCG
CCAAGACCGTTACGAAGCCAAAGGACGGAAAGAAGAGACGTCATGCCCGTAAGGAATCATACTCCGTCTA
CATCTACCGTGTCCTCAAGCAAGTTCATCCAGACACTGGAGTTTCCTCCAAAGCCATGTCTATCATGAAC
TCTTTTGTCAACGATGTCTTCGAGCGTATTGCTGCTGAAGCATCCCGTCTTGCTCACTACAACAAGCGTT
CCACAATCTCATCCCGCGAAATTCAGACCGCTGTCCGTCTGATCCTTCCAGGAGAGCTTGCCAAGCACGC
CGTGTCTGAGGGAACCAAGGCCGTTACCAAGTACACTTCCAGCAAGTAGGAATTCCAACTGAGCGCCGGT
CGCTACCATTACCAACTTGTCTGGTGTCAAAAATAATAGGGGCCGCTGTCATCAGAGTAAGTTTAAACTG
AGTTCTACTAACTAACGAGTAATATTTAAATTTTCAGCATCTCGCGCCCGTGCCTCTGACTTCTAAGTCC
AATTACTCTTCAACATCCCTACATGCTCTTTCTCCCTGTGCTCCCACCCCCTATTTTTGTTATTATCAAA
AAACTTCTCTTAATTTCTTTGTTTTTTAGCTTCTTTTAAGTCACCTCTAACAATGAAATTGTGTAGATTC
AAAAATAGAATTAATTCGTAATAAAAAGTCGAAAAAAATTGTGCTCCCTCCCCCCATTAATAATAATTCT
ATCCCAAAATCTACACAATGTTCTGTGTACACTTCTTATGTTTTTTACTTCTGATAAATTTTTTTGAAAC
ATCATAGAAAAAACCGCACACAAAATACCTTATCATATGTTACGTTTCAGTTTATGACCGCAATTTTTAT
TTCTTCGCACGTCTGGGCCTCTCATGACGTCAAATCATGCTCATCGTGAAAAAGTTTTGGAGTATTTTTG
GAATTTTTCAATCAAGTGAAAGTTTATGAAATTAATTTTCCTGCTTTTGCTTTTTGGGGTTTCCCCTATT
GTTTGTCAAGATTTCGAGGACGGCGTTTTTCTTGCTAAAATCACAAGTATTGATGAGCACGATGCAAGAA
AGATCGGAAGAAGGTTTGGGTTTGAGGCTCAGTGGAAGGTGAGTAGAAGTTGATAATTTGAAAGTGGAGT
AGTGTCTATGGGGTTTTTGCCTTAAATGACAGAATACATTCCCAATATACCAAACATAACTGTTTCCTAC
TAGTCGGCCGTACGGGCCCTTTCGTCTCGCGCGTTTCGGTGATGACGGTGAAAACCTCTGACACATGCAG
CTCCCGGAGACGGTCACAGCTTGTCTGTAAGCGGATGCCGGGAGCAGACAAGCCCGTCAGGGCGCGTCAG
CGGGTGTTGGCGGGTGTCGGGGCTGGCTTAACTATGCGGCATCAGAGCAGATTGTACTGAGAGTGCACCA
TATGCGGTGTGAAATACCGCACAGATGCGTAAGGAGAAAATACCGCATCAGGCGGCCTTAAGGGCCTCGT
GATACGCCTATTTTTATAGGTTAATGTCATGATAATAATGGTTTCTTAGACGTCAGGTGGCACTTTTCGG
GGAAATGTGCGCGGAACCCCTATTTGTTTATTTTTCTAAATACATTCAAATATGTATCCGCTCATGAGAC
AATAACCCTGATAAATGCTTCAATAATATTGAAAAAGGAAGAGTATGAGTATTCAACATTTCCGTGTCGC
CCTTATTCCCTTTTTTGCGGCATTTTGCCTTCCTGTTTTTGCTCACCCAGAAACGCTGGTGAAAGTAAAA
GATGCTGAAGATCAGTTGGGTGCACGAGTGGGTTACATCGAACTGGATCTCAACAGCGGTAAGATCCTTG
AGAGTTTTCGCCCCGAAGAACGTTTTCCAATGATGAGCACTTTTAAAGTTCTGCTATGTGGCGCGGTATT
ATCCCGTATTGACGCCGGGCAAGAGCAACTCGGTCGCCGCATACACTATTCTCAGAATGACTTGGTTGAG
TACTCACCAGTCACAGAAAAGCATCTTACGGATGGCATGACAGTAAGAGAATTATGCAGTGCTGCCATAA
CCATGAGTGATAACACTGCGGCCAACTTACTTCTGACAACGATCGGAGGACCGAAGGAGCTAACCGCTTT
TTTGCACAACATGGGGGATCATGTAACTCGCCTTGATCGTTGGGAACCGGAGCTGAATGAAGCCATACCA
AACGACGAGCGTGACACCACGATGCCTGTAGCAATGGCAACAACGTTGCGCAAACTATTAACTGGCGAAC
TACTTACTCTAGCTTCCCGGCAACAATTAATAGACTGGATGGAGGCGGATAAAGTTGCAGGACCACTTCT
GCGCTCGGCCCTTCCGGCTGGCTGGTTTATTGCTGATAAATCTGGAGCCGGTGAGCGTGGGTCTCGCGGT
ATCATTGCAGCACTGGGGCCAGATGGTAAGCCCTCCCGTATCGTAGTTATCTACACGACGGGGAGTCAGG
CAACTATGGATGAACGAAATAGACAGATCGCTGAGATAGGTGCCTCACTGATTAAGCATTGGTAACTGTC
AGACCAAGTTTACTCATATATACTTTAGATTGATTTAAAACTTCATTTTTAATTTAAAAGGATCTAGGTG
AAGATCCTTTTTGATAATCTCATGACCAAAATCCCTTAACGTGAGTTTTCGTTCCACTGAGCGTCAGACC
CCGTAGAAAAGATCAAAGGATCTTCTTGAGATCCTTTTTTTCTGCGCGTAATCTGCTGCTTGCAAACAAA
AAAACCACCGCTACCAGCGGTGGTTTGTTTGCCGGATCAAGAGCTACCAACTCTTTTTCCGAAGGTAACT
GGCTTCAGCAGAGCGCAGATACCAAATACTGTTCTTCTAGTGTAGCCGTAGTTAGGCCACCACTTCAAGA
ACTCTGTAGCACCGCCTACATACCTCGCTCTGCTAATCCTGTTACCAGTGGCTGCTGCCAGTGGCGATAA
GTCGTGTCTTACCGGGTTGGACTCAAGACGATAGTTACCGGATAAGGCGCAGCGGTCGGGCTGAACGGGG
GGTTCGTGCACACAGCCCAGCTTGGAGCGAACGACCTACACCGAACTGAGATACCTACAGCGTGAGCTAT
GAGAAAGCGCCACGCTTCCCGAAGGGAGAAAGGCGGACAGGTATCCGGTAAGCGGCAGGGTCGGAACAGG
AGAGCGCACGAGGGAGCTTCCAGGGGGAAACGCCTGGTATCTTTATAGTCCTGTCGGGTTTCGCCACCTC
TGACTTGAGCGTCGATTTTTGTGATGCTCGTCAGGGGGGCGGAGCCTATGGAAAAACGCCAGCAACGCGG
CCTTTTTACGGTTCCTGGCCTTTTGCTGGCCTTTTGCTCACATGTTCTTTCCTGCGTTATCCCCTGATTC
TGTGGATAACCGTATTACCGCCTTTGAGTGAGCTGATACCGCTCGCCGCAGCCGAACGACCGAGCGCAGC
GAGTCAGTGAGCGAGGAAGCGGAAGAGCGCCCAATACGCAAACCGCCTCTCCCCGCGCGTTGGCCGATTC
ATTAATGCAGCTGGCACGACAGGTTTCCCGACTGGAAAGCGGGCAGTGAGCGCAACGCAATTAATGTGAG
TTAGCTCACTCATTAGGCACCCCAGGCTTTACACTTTATGCTTCCGGCTCGTATGTTGTGTGGAATTGTG
AGCGGATAACAATT
